>Addgene plasmid #126189 | pBbS14c-RFP | addgene full sequence | sequence record 247784 | Addgene NGS Result
GACGTCTTGACAGCTAGCTCAGTCCTAGGTATAATGCTAGCAGGTTTAATCGAATTCAAAAGATCTTTTA
AGAAGGAGATATACATATGGCGAGTAGCGAAGACGTTATCAAAGAGTTCATGCGTTTCAAAGTTCGTATG
GAAGGTTCCGTTAACGGTCACGAGTTCGAAATCGAAGGTGAAGGTGAAGGTCGTCCGTACGAAGGTACCC
AGACCGCTAAACTGAAAGTTACCAAAGGTGGTCCGCTGCCGTTCGCTTGGGACATCCTGTCCCCGCAGTT
CCAGTACGGTTCCAAAGCTTACGTTAAACACCCGGCTGACATCCCGGACTACCTGAAACTGTCCTTCCCG
GAAGGTTTCAAATGGGAACGTGTTATGAACTTCGAAGACGGTGGTGTTGTTACCGTTACCCAGGACTCCT
CCCTGCAAGACGGTGAGTTCATCTACAAAGTTAAACTGCGTGGTACCAACTTCCCGTCCGACGGTCCGGT
TATGCAGAAAAAAACCATGGGTTGGGAAGCTTCCACCGAACGTATGTACCCGGAAGACGGTGCTCTGAAA
GGTGAAATCAAAATGCGTCTGAAACTGAAAGACGGTGGTCACTACGACGCTGAAGTTAAAACCACCTACA
TGGCTAAAAAACCGGTTCAGCTGCCGGGTGCTTACAAAACCGACATCAAACTGGACATCACCTCCCACAA
CGAAGACTACACCATCGTTGAACAGTACGAACGTGCTGAAGGTCGTCACTCCACCGGTGCTTAAGGATCC
AAACTCGAGTAAGGATCTCCAGGCATCAAATAAAACGAAAGGCTCAGTCGAAAGACTGGGCCTTTCGTTT
TATCTGTTGTTTGTCGGTGAACGCTCTCTACTAGAGTCACACTGGCTCACCTTCGGGTGGGCCTTTCTGC
GTTTATACCTAGGGTACGGGTTTTGCTGCCCGCAAACGGGCTGTTCTGGTGTTGCTAGTTTGTTATCAGA
ATCGCAGATCCGGCTTCAGCCGGTTTGCCGGCTGAAAGCGCTATTTCTTCCAGAATTGCCATGATTTTTT
CCCCACGGGAGGCGTCACTGGCTCCCGTGTTGTCGGCAGCTTTGATTCGATAAGCAGCATCGCCTGTTTC
AGGCTGTCTATGTGTGACTGTTGAGCTGTAACAAGTTGTCTCAGGTGTTCAATTTCATGTTCTAGTTGCT
TTGTTTTACTGGTTTCACCTGTTCTATTAGGTGTTACATGCTGTTCATCTGTTACATTGTCGATCTGTTC
ATGGTGAACAGCTTTGAATGCACCAAAAACTCGTAAAAGCTCTGATGTATCTATCTTTTTTACACCGTTT
TCATCTGTGCATATGGACAGTTTTCCCTTTGATATGTAACGGTGAACAGTTGTTCTACTTTTGTTTGTTA
GTCTTGATGCTTCACTGATAGATACAAGAGCCATAAGAACCTCAGATCCTTCCGTATTTAGCCAGTATGT
TCTCTAGTGTGGTTCGTTGTTTTTGCGTGAGCCATGAGAACGAACCATTGAGATCATACTTACTTTGCAT
GTCACTCAAAAATTTTGCCTCAAAACTGGTGAGCTGAATTTTTGCAGTTAAAGCATCGTGTAGTGTTTTT
CTTAGTCCGTTATGTAGGTAGGAATCTGATGTAATGGTTGTTGGTATTTTGTCACCATTCATTTTTATCT
GGTTGTTCTCAAGTTCGGTTACGAGATCCATTTGTCTATCTAGTTCAACTTGGAAAATCAACGTATCAGT
CGGGCGGCCTCGCTTATCAACCACCAATTTCATATTGCTGTAAGTGTTTAAATCTTTACTTATTGGTTTC
AAAACCCATTGGTTAAGCCTTTTAAACTCATGGTAGTTATTTTCAAGCATTAACATGAACTTAAATTCAT
CAAGGCTAATCTCTATATTTGCCTTGTGAGTTTTCTTTTGTGTTAGTTCTTTTAATAACCACTCATAAAT
CCTCATAGAGTATTTGTTTTCAAAAGACTTAACATGTTCCAGATTATATTTTATGAATTTTTTTAACTGG
AAAAGATAAGGCAATATCTCTTCACTAAAAACTAATTCTAATTTTTCGCTTGAGAACTTGGCATAGTTTG
TCCACTGGAAAATCTCAAAGCCTTTAACCAAAGGATTCCTGATTTCCACAGTTCTCGTCATCAGCTCTCT
GGTTGCTTTAGCTAATACACCATAAGCATTTTCCCTACTGATGTTCATCATCTGAGCGTATTGGTTATAA
GTGAACGATACCGTCCGTTCTTTCCTTGTAGGGTTTTCAATCGTGGGGTTGAGTAGTGCCACACAGCATA
AAATTAGCTTGGTTTCATGCTCCGTTAAGTCATAGCGACTAATCGCTAGTTCATTTGCTTTGAAAACAAC
TAATTCAGACATACATCTCAATTGGTCTAGGTGATTTTAATCACTATACCAATTGAGATGGGCTAGTCAA
TGATAATTACTAGTCCTTTTCCCGGGTGATCTGGGTATCTGTAAATTCTGCTAGACCTTTGCTGGAAAAC
TTGTAAATTCTGCTAGACCCTCTGTAAATTCCGCTAGACCTTTGTGTGTTTTTTTTGTTTATATTCAAGT
GGTTATAATTTATAGAATAAAGAAAGAATAAAAAAAGATAAAAAGAATAGATCCCAGCCCTGTGTATAAC
TCACTACTTTAGTCAGTTCCGCAGTATTACAAAAGGATGTCGCAAACGCTGTTTGCTCCTCTACAAAACA
GACCTTAAAACCCTAAAGGCTTAAGTAGCACCCTCGCAAGCTCGGGCAAATCGCTGAATATTCCTTTTGT
CTCCGACCATCAGGCACCTGAGTCGCTGTCTTTTTCGTGACATTCAGTTCGCTGCGCTCACGGCTCTGGC
AGTGAATGGGGGTAAATGGCACTACAGGCGCCTTTTATGGATTCATGCAAGGAAACTACCCATAATACAA
GAAAAGCCCGTCACGGGCTTCTCAGGGCGTTTTATGGCGGGTCTGCTATGTGGTGCTATCTGACTTTTTG
CTGTTCAGCAGTTCCTGCCCTCTGATTTTCCAGTCTGACCACTTCGGATTATCCCGTGACAGGTCATTCA
GACTGGCTAATGCACCCAGTAAGGCAGCGGTATCATCAACAGGCTTACCCGTCTTACTGTCCCTAGTGCT
TGGATTCTCACCAATAAAAAACGCCCGGCGGCAACCGAGCGTTCTGAACAAATCCAGATGGAGTTCTGAG
GTCATTACTGGATCTATCAACAGGAGTCCAAGCGAGCTCGATATCAAATTACGCCCCGCCCTGCCACTCA
TCGCAGTACTGTTGTAATTCATTAAGCATTCTGCCGACATGGAAGCCATCACAAACGGCATGATGAACCT
GAATCGCCAGCGGCATCAGCACCTTGTCGCCTTGCGTATAATATTTGCCCATGGTGAAAACGGGGGCGAA
GAAGTTGTCCATATTGGCCACGTTTAAATCAAAACTGGTGAAACTCACCCAGGGATTGGCTGAGACGAAA
AACATATTCTCAATAAACCCTTTAGGGAAATAGGCCAGGTTTTCACCGTAACACGCCACATCTTGCGAAT
ATATGTGTAGAAACTGCCGGAAATCGTCGTGGTATTCACTCCAGAGCGATGAAAACGTTTCAGTTTGCTC
ATGGAAAACGGTGTAACAAGGGTGAACACTATCCCATATCACCAGCTCACCGTCTTTCATTGCCATACGA
AATTCCGGATGAGCATTCATCAGGCGGGCAAGAATGTGAATAAAGGCCGGATAAAACTTGTGCTTATTTT
TCTTTACGGTCTTTAAAAAGGCCGTAATATCCAGCTGAACGGTCTGGTTATAGGTACATTGAGCAACTGA
CTGAAATGCCTCAAAATGTTCTTTACGATGCCATTGGGATATATCAACGGTGGTATATCCAGTGATTTTT
TTCTCCATTTTAGCTTCCTTAGCTCCTGAAAATCTCGATAACTCAAAAAATACGCCCGGTAGTGATCTTA
TTTCATTATGGTGAAAGTTGGAACCTCTTACGTGCCGATCAACGTCTCATTTTCGCCAGATATC
Features (pLannotate 1.2.2; 9 found; start..end, strand, type, name):
      7..41      +  promoter       J23119 promoter: bacterial promoter (Registry of Standard Biological Parts BBa J23119)
     87..764     +  CDS            mRFP1: monomeric derivative of DsRed (Campbell et al., 2002)
    797..868     +  terminator     rrnB T1 terminator: transcription terminator T1 from the E. coli rrnB gene
    884..911     +  terminator     T7Te terminator: phage T7 early transcription terminator
   1442..2392    -  CDS            Rep101: RepA protein needed for replication with the pSC101 origin; rep101
   2440..2662    -  rep_origin     pSC101 ori: low-copy replication origin that requires the Rep101 protein
   3154..3248    -  terminator     lambda t0 terminator: transcription terminator from phage lambda
   3272..3928    -  CDS            cat: CAT_ECOLX - Experimental evidence at protein level: Swiss-Prot protein existence level 1. This enzyme is an effector of chloramphenicol resistance in bacteria. From Escherichia coli. This protein is used as a marker in many commonly used cloning vectors, such as pACYC184.
   3929..4031    -  promoter       cat promoter: promoter of the E. coli cat gene encoding chloramphenicol acetyltransferase
