[The description below was written by a language model from this plasmid's Addgene catalogue record and pLannotate feature annotations shown in this document.]
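Description:
pBbS14c-RFP is a low-copy bacterial expression vector for Escherichia coli built on the pBb (BglBrick-compatible) backbone and intended for synthetic biology work. It replicates from the pSC101 origin, which depends on the plasmid-encoded Rep101 (RepA) protein located next to it and keeps the plasmid at low copy number. Selection is by chloramphenicol resistance, conferred by a cat (chloramphenicol acetyltransferase) gene driven by its native cat promoter and followed by the phage lambda t0 terminator. The sequenced record is about 4.05 kb.

The payload is a 678 bp synthetic red fluorescent protein gene, annotated as mRFP1, a monomeric derivative of DsRed. It is transcribed from J23119, a constitutive promoter from the Registry of Standard Biological Parts, so the reporter is expressed without an inducer, and no repressor or regulator gene is annotated. Transcription is stopped downstream by a double terminator made up of the E. coli rrnB T1 and phage T7 Te terminators, which insulates the expression cassette from the replication and resistance modules; these lie on the opposite strand. The depositor notes that the construct was assembled by In-Fusion cloning.

As a BglBrick-compatible vector, the RFP open reading frame acts as a readily scored placeholder that can be exchanged for a gene of interest using the standard's restriction-site scheme, although those sites are not annotated in the feature table. The plasmid belongs to a set of E. coli expression vectors characterised for a tool that supports predictive selection of vectors. Here, RFP fluorescence provides a readout of the expression obtained from this combination of constitutive promoter, low-copy origin and chloramphenicol marker.
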