Addgene plasmid #126189: pBbS14c-RFP
Purpose: Constitutive expression vector for Escherichia coli. BglBrick compatible.
Depositing lab: Nigel Scrutton. Depositing organization: University of Manchester. Publication: SelProm: A Queryable and Predictive Expression Vector Selection Tool for Escherichia coli. Jervis AJ, Carbonell P, Taylor S, Sung R, Dunstan MS, Robinson CJ, Breitling R, Takano E, Scrutton NS. ACS Synth Biol. 2019 Mar 18. doi: 10.1021/acssynbio.8b00399. PubMed 30870592.
Backbone
  Vector backbone: pBb
  Backbone size w/o insert (bp): 3590
  Vector type: Bacterial Expression, Synthetic Biology
Growth in bacteria
  Bacterial resistance: Chloramphenicol, 25 μg/mL
  Growth temperature: 37°C
  Growth strain: DH5alpha
  Growth instructions: Grow bacterial cultures in 20µM Chloramphemicol
  Copy number: Low Copy
Gene/Insert
  Gene/Insert name: RFP
  Species: Synthetic
  Insert size (bp): 678
  Promoter: J23119
  Cloning method: Unknown
  Sequencing primers: 5′ GGTAGTGATCTTATTTCATTATGGTG
Terms and licenses: Academic/Nonprofit Terms; Industry Terms: Not Available to Industry
Depositor comments: Grow bacterial cultures in 20 micromolar Chloramphenicol. Cloning method was In-Fusion.
How to cite: pBbS14c-RFP was a gift from Nigel Scrutton (Addgene plasmid # 126189 ; http://n2t.net/addgene:126189 ; RRID:Addgene_126189)
